Addgene plasmid #229778: Bxb1-GT_CAG-ITPKA-mScarlet-I
Purpose: Bxb1-GT donor plasmid for integrating a transcription unit for constitutive expression of a mScarlet-I F-actin reporter
Depositing lab: Richard Davis. Depositing organization: Leiden University Medical Center. Publication: STRAIGHT-IN Dual: a platform for dual, single-copy integrations of DNA payloads and gene circuits into human induced pluripotent stem cells. Blanch-Asensio A, Ploessl DS, Wang NB, Mummery CL, Galloway KE, Davis RP. bioRxiv [Preprint]. 2024 Oct 17:2024.10.17.616637. doi: 10.1101/2024.10.17.616637. PubMed 39464154.
Backbone
  Vector backbone: pBR322/pUC
  Backbone size w/o insert (bp): 4700
  Vector type: Mammalian Expression, Synthetic Biology
Growth in bacteria
  Bacterial resistance: Ampicillin, 100 μg/mL
  Growth temperature: 37°C
  Growth strain: NEB Stable
  Copy number: High Copy
Gene/Insert
  Gene/Insert name: mScarlet-I
  Species: Synthetic
  Insert size (bp): 4200
  Promoter: CAG
  Tag / fusion protein: ITPKA (N terminal on insert)
  Cloning method: Gibson Cloning
Terms and licenses: Academic/Nonprofit Terms; Industry Terms: Not Available to Industry
Depositor comments: Please visit https://doi.org/10.1101/2024.10.17.616637 for bioRxiv preprint.
How to cite: Bxb1-GT_CAG-ITPKA-mScarlet-I was a gift from Richard Davis (Addgene plasmid # 229778 ; http://n2t.net/addgene:229778 ; RRID:Addgene_229778)
