[The description below was written by a language model from this plasmid's Addgene catalogue record and pLannotate feature annotations shown in this document.]
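Description:
Bxb1-GT_CAG-ITPKA-mScarlet-I is a donor plasmid for the STRAIGHT-IN Dual platform, which places single-copy DNA payloads into human induced pluripotent stem cells by serine-recombinase-mediated integration. It is built on a pBR322/pUC-type backbone and is propagated in E. coli at high copy number through the ColE1/pUC origin, with ampicillin selection from the bla gene. An f1 origin and remnants of the lac region (lacI, lacZα, bom and rop fragments) are also present. Two full-length sequencing records of about 7.5 kb annotate the same features in opposite orientations, so they agree on the layout.

The payload is a constitutive transcription unit driven by the CAG promoter, annotated as the CMV enhancer, the chicken β-actin promoter and the chimeric β-actin/β-globin intron. It expresses a short fragment of mouse Itpka fused to the N-terminus of the monomeric red fluorescent protein mScarlet-I and ends in an SV40 polyadenylation signal. According to the record, this fusion serves as an F-actin reporter, with the Itpka fragment presumably supplying the actin-binding activity. A loxP site lies just upstream of the cassette and a lox2272 site just downstream. Because these sites are incompatible with each other, they would let Cre act separately on matching sites elsewhere, for example to remove auxiliary sequences after integration, although the record does not spell this out. Upstream of loxP are an SV40 early promoter and an EF-1α promoter with no annotated downstream coding sequence. These may activate a selection marker at the genomic landing pad upon integration, but this is not stated. The Bxb1 attachment site with the GT central dinucleotide implied by the name is not annotated in either feature table. The short NeoR/KanR and PuroR hits are only small fragments, not functional markers.
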