Features (pLannotate 1.2.2; 26 found; start..end, strand, type, name):
      2..94      +  CDS            lacI (fragment): lac repressor; lacI; The lac repressor binds to the lac operator to inhibit transcription in E. coli. This inhibition can be relieved by adding lactose or isopropyl-β-D-thiogalactopyranoside (IPTG).
    107..128     +  protein_bind   CAP binding site: CAP binding activates transcription in the presence of cAMP. E. coli catabolite activator protein
    143..173     +  promoter       lac promoter: promoter for the E. coli lac operon
    181..197     +  protein_bind   lac operator: The lac repressor binds to the lac operator to inhibit transcription in E. coli. This inhibition can be relieved by adding lactose or isopropyl-β-D-thiogalactopyranoside (IPTG). lac repressor encoded by lacI
    253..463     +  promoter       SV40 promoter: SV40 early promoter
    485..551     +  CDS            small t antigen (fragment): SV40 (simian virus 40) small t antigen
    558..1736    +  promoter       EF-1α promoter: strong constitutive promoter for human elongation factor EF-1α
   1802..1835    +  protein_bind   loxP: Cre-mediated recombination occurs in the 8-bp core sequence (GCATACAT). Cre recombinase
   1836..1860    -  CDS            NeoR/KanR (fragment): aminoglycoside phosphotransferase confers resistance to neomycin, kanamycin, and G418 (Geneticin®)
   1880..2183    +  enhancer       CMV enhancer: human cytomegalovirus immediate early enhancer
   2185..2460    +  promoter       chicken β-actin promoter: No description available
   2461..3477    +  intron         chimeric intron: chimera between introns from chicken β-actin and rabbit β-globin
   3481..3576    +  CDS            Itpka (fragment): IP3KA_MOUSE - Experimental evidence at protein level: Swiss-Prot protein existence level 1. From Mus musculus (Mouse).
   3610..4305    +  CDS            mScarlet-I: mScarlet-I is a basic (constitutively fluorescent) red fluorescent protein published in 2016, derived from synthetic construct. It is reported to be a rapidly-maturing monomer with moderate acid sensitivity.
   4325..4408    +  CDS            large T antigen (fragment): large T antigen from SV40 (simian virus 40)
   4431..4552    +  polyA_signal   SV40 poly(A) signal: SV40 polyadenylation signal
   4556..4577    +  CDS            PuroR (fragment): puromycin N-acetyltransferase; pac from Streptomyces; confers resistance to puromycin
   4578..4610    +  protein_bind   lox2272: Cre-mediated recombination occurs in the 8-bp core sequence (GGATACTT). lox2272 sites are compatible with each other, but incompatible with loxP or loxN sites (Lee and Saito, 1988). Cre recombinase
   4616..4771    +  CDS            lacZα (fragment): LacZα fragment of β-galactosidase; lacZ fragment
   4777..4828    -  misc_feature   bom (fragment): basis of mobility region from pBR322
   4847..5302    +  rep_origin     f1 ori (sequence partly withheld): f1 bacteriophage origin of replication; arrow indicates direction of (+) strand synthesis
   5303..5352    -  misc_feature   bom (fragment): basis of mobility region from pBR322
   5454..5489    -  CDS            rop (fragment): Rop protein, which maintains plasmids at low copy number; rop
   5584..5688    +  promoter       AmpR promoter: bla
   5689..6549    +  CDS            AmpR: β-lactamase; bla; confers resistance to ampicillin, carbenicillin, and related antibiotics
   6720..7308    +  rep_origin     ori: high-copy-number ColE1/pMB1/pBR322/pUC origin of replication
>Addgene plasmid #229778 | Bxb1-GT_CAG-ITPKA-mScarlet-I | addgene full sequence | sequence record 463591 | Addgene Long Read Sequencing Result
AGCGCCCAATACGCAAACCGCCTCTCCCCGCGCGTTGGCCGATTCATTAATGCAGCTGGCACGACAGGTT
TCCCGACTGGAAAGCGGGCAGTGAGCGCAACGCAATTAATGTGAGTTAGCTCACTCATTAGGCACCCCAG
GCTTTACACTTTATGCTTCCGGCTCGTATGTTGTGTGGAATTGTGAGCGGATAACAATTTCACACAGGAA
ACAGCTATGACCATGATTACGCCAAGCTTAATTCCCTCCCCAGCAGGCAGAAGTATGCAAAGCATGCATC
TCAATTAGTCAGCAACCATAGTCCCGCCCCTAACTCCGCCCATCCCGCCCCTAACTCCGCCCAGTTCCGC
CCATTCTCCGCCCCATGGCTGACTAATTTTTTTTATTTATGCAGAGGCCGAGGCCGCCTCGGCCTCTGAG
CTATTCCAGAAGTAGTGAGGAGGCTTTTTTGGAGGCCTAGGCTTTTGCAAAAAGCTTTGCAAAGATGGAT
AAAGTTTTAAACAGAGAGGAATCTTTGCAGCTAATGGACCTTCTAGGTCTTGAAAGGAGTGGGAATTGGC
TCCGGTGCCCGTCAGTGGGCAGAGCGCACATCGCCCACAGTCCCCGAGAAGTTGGGGGGAGGGGTCGGCA
ATTGAACCGGTGCCTAGAGAAGGTGGCGCGGGGTAAACTGGGAAAGTGATGTCGTGTACTGGCTCCGCCT
TTTTCCCGAGGGTGGGGGAGAACCGTATATAAGTGCAGTAGTCGCCGTGAACGTTCTTTTTCGCAACGGG
TTTGCCGCCAGAACACAGGTAAGTGCCGTGTGTGGTTCCCGCGGGCCTGGCCTCTTTACGGGTTATGGCC
CTTGCGTGCCTTGAATTACTTCCACCTGGCTGCAGTACGTGATTCTTGATCCCGAGCTTCGGGTTGGAAG
TGGGTGGGAGAGTTCGAGGCCTTGCGCTTAAGGAGCCCCTTCGCCTCGTGCTTGAGTTGAGGCCTGGCCT
GGGCGCTGGGGCCGCCGCGTGCGAATCTGGTGGCACCTTCGCGCCTGTCTCGCTGCTTTCGATAAGTCTC
TAGCCATTTAAAATTTTTGATGACCTGCTGCGACGCTTTTTTTCTGGCAAGATAGTCTTGTAAATGCGGG
CCAAGATCTGCACACTGGTATTTCGGTTTTTGGGGCCGCGGGCGGCGACGGGGCCCGTGCGTCCCAGCGC
ACATGTTCGGCGAGGCGGGGCCTGCGAGCGCGGCCACCGAGAATCGGACGGGGGTAGTCTCAAGCTGGCC
GGCCTGCTCTGGTGCCTGGCCTCGCGCCGCCGTGTATCGCCCCGCCCTGGGCGGCAAGGCTGGCCCGGTC
GGCACCAGTTGCGTGAGCGGAAAGATGGCCGCTTCCCGGCCCTGCTGCAGGGAGCTCAAAATGGAGGACG
CGGCGCTCGGGAGAGCGGGCGGGTGAGTCACCCACACAAAGGAAAAGGGCCTTTCCGTCCTCAGCCGTCG
CTTCATGTGACTCCACGGAGTACCGGGCGCCGTCCAGGCACCTCGATTAGTTCTCGAGCTTTTGGAGTAC
GTCGTCTTTAGGTTGGGGGGAGGGGTTTTATGCGATGGAGTTTCCCCACACTGAGTGGGTGGAGACTGAA
GTTAGGCCAGCTTGGCACTTGATGTAATTCTCCTTGGAATTTGCCCTTTTTGAGTTTGGATCTTGGTTCA
TTCTCAAGCCTCAGACAGTGGTTCAAAGTTTTTTTCTTCCATTTCAGGTGTCGTGAGGAATTCGCCACCA
TGGCCGGCTTGTCGACGACGGCGGTCTCCGTCGTCAGGATCATCCGGATCCATAACTTCGTATAGCATAC
ATTATACGAAGTTATCATGATATTCGGCAAGCAGGCATCGACTAGTTAATTAAGTTCCGCGTTACATAAC
TTACGGTAAATGGCCCGCCTGGCTGACCGCCCAACGACCCCCGCCCATTGACGTCAATAATGACGTATGT
TCCCATAGTAACGCCAATAGGGACTTTCCATTGACGTCAATGGGTGGAGTATTTACGGTAAACTGCCCAC
TTGGCAGTACATCAAGTGTATCATATGCCAAGTACGCCCCCTATTGACGTCAATGACGGTAAATGGCCCG
CCTGGCATTATGCCCAGTACATGACCTTATGGGACTTTCCTACTTGGCAGTACATCTACGTATTAGTCAT
CGCTATTACCATGGTCGAGGTGAGCCCCACGTTCTGCTTCACTCTCCCCATCTCCCCCCCCTCCCCACCC
CCAATTTTGTATTTATTTATTTTTTAATTATTTTGTGCAGCGATGGGGGCGGGGGGGGGGGGGGCGCGCG
CCAGGCGGGGCGGGGCGGGGCGAGGGGCGGGGCGGGGCGAGGCGGAGAGGTGCGGCGGCAGCCAATCAGA
GCGGCGCGCTCCGAAAGTTTCCTTTTATGGCGAGGCGGCGGCGGCGGCGGCCCTATAAAAAGCGAAGCGC
GCGGCGGGCGGGAGTCGCTGCGCGCTGCCTTCGCCCCGTGCCCCGCTCCGCCGCCGCCTCGCGCCGCCCG
CCCCGGCTCTGACTGACCGCGTTACTCCCACAGGTGAGCGGGCGGGACGGCCCTTCTCCTCCGGGCTGTA
ATTAGCGCTTGGTTTAATGACGGCTTGTTTCTTTTCTGTGGCTGCGTGAAAGCCTTGAGGGGCTCCGGGA
GGGCCCTTTGTGCGGGGGGAGCGGCTCGGGGGGTGCGTGCGTGTGTGTGTGCGTGGGGAGCGCCGCGTGC
GGCTCCGCGCTGCCCGGCGGCTGTGAGCGCTGCGGGCGCGGCGCGGGGCTTTGTGCGCTCCGCAGTGTGC
GCGAGGGGAGCGCGGCCGGGGGCGGTGCCCCGCGGTGCGGGGGGGGCTGCGAGGGGAACAAAGGCTGCGT
GCGGGGTGTGTGCGTGGGGGGGTGAGCAGGGGGTGTGGGCGCGTCGGTCGGGCTGCAACCCCCCCTGCAC
CCCCCTCCCCGAGTTGCTGAGCACGGCCCGGCTTCGGGTGCGGGGCTCCGTACGGGGCGTGGCGCGGGGC
TCGCCGTGCCGGGCGGGGGGTGGCGGCAGGTGGGGGTGCCGGGCGGGGCGGGGCCGCCTCGGGCCGGGGA
GGGCTCGGGGGAGGGGCGCGGCGGCCCCCGGAGCGCCGGCGGCTGTCGAGGCGCGGCGAGCCGCAGCCAT
TGCCTTTTATGGTAATCGTGCGAGAGGGCGCAGGGACTTCCTTTGTCCCAAATCTGTGCGGAGCCGAAAT
CTGGGAGGCGCCGCCGCACCCCCTCTAGCGGGCGCGGGGCGAAGCGGTGCGGCGCCGGCAGGAAGGAAAT
GGGCGGGGAGGGCCTTCGTGCGTCGCCGCGCCGCCGTCCCCTTCTCCCTCTCCAGCCTCGGGGCTGTCCG
CGGGGGGACGGCTGCCTTCGGGGGGGACGGGGCAGGGCGGGGTTCGGCTTCTGGCGTGTGACCGGCGGCT
CTAGAGCCTCTGCTAACCATGTTCATGCCTTCTTCTTTTTCCTACAGATGGGCATGGCGCGACCACGGGG
CGCGGGGCCCTGCAGCCCCGGGTTGGAGCGGGCTCCGCGCCGGAGCGTCGGGGAGCTGCGCCTGCTCTTC
GAAGCGGGCGGATCTGGATCGGATCCACCGGTCGCCACCATGGTGAGCAAGGGCGAGGCAGTGATCAAGG
AGTTCATGCGGTTCAAGGTGCACATGGAGGGCTCCATGAACGGCCACGAGTTCGAGATCGAGGGCGAGGG
CGAGGGCCGCCCCTACGAGGGCACCCAGACCGCCAAGCTGAAGGTGACCAAGGGTGGCCCCCTGCCCTTC
TCCTGGGACATCCTGTCCCCTCAGTTCATGTACGGCTCCAGGGCCTTCATCAAGCACCCCGCCGACATCC
CCGACTACTATAAGCAGTCCTTCCCCGAGGGCTTCAAGTGGGAGCGCGTGATGAACTTCGAGGACGGCGG
CGCCGTGACCGTGACCCAGGACACCTCCCTGGAGGACGGCACCCTGATCTACAAGGTGAAGCTCCGCGGC
ACCAACTTCCCTCCTGACGGCCCCGTAATGCAGAAGAAGACAATGGGCTGGGAAGCGTCCACCGAGCGGT
TGTACCCCGAGGACGGCGTGCTGAAGGGCGACATTAAGATGGCCCTGCGCCTGAAGGACGGCGGCCGCTA
CCTGGCGGACTTCAAGACCACCTACAAGGCCAAGAAGCCCGTGCAGATGCCCGGCGCCTACAACGTCGAC
CGCAAGTTGGACATCACCTCCCACAACGAGGACTACACCGTGGTGGAACAGTACGAACGCTCCGAGGGCC
GCCACTCCACCGGCGGCATGGACGAGCTGTACAAGTAAAGCGGCCGCGACTCTAGATCATAATCAGCCAT
ACCACATTTGTAGAGGTTTTACTTGCTTTAAAAAACCTCCCACACCTCCCCCTGAACCTGAAACATAAAA
TGAATGCAATTGTTGTTGTTAACTTGTTTATTGCAGCTTATAATGGTTACAAATAAAGCAATAGCATCAC
AAATTTCACAAATAAAGCATTTTTTTCACTGCATTCTAGTTGTGGTTTGTCCAAACTCATCAATGTATCT
TAAGCGCTGCAAGAACTCTTCCTCACGATAACTTCGTATAGGAGACTTTATACGAAGTTAAGCGCTCACT
GGCCGTCGTTTTACAACGTCGTGACTGGGAAAACCCTGGCGTTACCCAACTTAATCGCCTTGCAGCACAT
CCCCCTTTCGCCAGCTGGCGTAATAGCGAAGAGGCCCGCACCGATCGCCCTTCCCAACAGTTGCGCAGCC
TGAATGGCGAATGGCGCCTGATGCGGTATTTTCTCCTTACGCATCTGTGCGGTATTTCACACCGCATA
[95 nt withheld, positions 4829-4923]
T
[46 nt withheld, positions 4925-4970]
C
[141 nt withheld, positions 4972-5112]
CCTTTGACGTTGGAGTCCACGTTCTTT
[37 nt withheld, positions 5140-5176]
ACTCTATCTCGGGCTATTCTTTTGATTTATAAGGGATTTTGCCGATTTCGGTCTATTGGTTAAAAAATGA
GCTGATTTAACAAAAATTTAACGCGAATTTTAACAAAATATTAACGTTTACAATTTTATGGTGCACTCTC
AGTACAATCTGCTCTGATGCCGCATAGTTAAGCCAGCCCCGACACCCGCCAACACCCGCTGACGCGCCCT
GACGGGCTTGTCTGCTCCCGGCATCCGCTTACAGACAAGCTGTGACCGTCTCCGGGAGCTGCATGTGTCA
GAGGTTTTCACCGTCATCACCGAAACGCGCGAGACGAAAGGGCCTCGTGATACGCCTATTTTTATAGGTT
AATGTCATGATAATAATGGTTTCTTAGACGTCAGGTGGCACTTTTCGGGGAAATGTGCGCGGAACCCCTA
TTTGTTTATTTTTCTAAATACATTCAAATATGTATCCGCTCATGAGACAATAACCCTGATAAATGCTTCA
ATAATATTGAAAAAGGAAGAGTATGAGTATTCAACATTTCCGTGTCGCCCTTATTCCCTTTTTTGCGGCA
TTTTGCCTTCCTGTTTTTGCTCACCCAGAAACGCTGGTGAAAGTAAAAGATGCTGAAGATCAGTTGGGTG
CACGAGTGGGTTACATCGAACTGGATCTCAACAGCGGTAAGATCCTTGAGAGTTTTCGCCCCGAAGAACG
TTTTCCAATGATGAGCACTTTTAAAGTTCTGCTATGTGGCGCGGTATTATCCCGTATTGACGCCGGGCAA
GAGCAACTCGGTCGCCGCATACACTATTCTCAGAATGACTTGGTTGAGTACTCACCAGTCACAGAAAAGC
ATCTTACGGATGGCATGACAGTAAGAGAATTATGCAGTGCTGCCATAACCATGAGTGATAACACTGCGGC
CAACTTACTTCTGACAACGATCGGAGGACCGAAGGAGCTAACCGCTTTTTTGCACAACATGGGGGATCAT
GTAACTCGCCTTGATCGTTGGGAACCGGAGCTGAATGAAGCCATACCAAACGACGAGCGTGACACCACGA
TGCCTGTAGCAATGGCAACAACGTTGCGCAAACTATTAACTGGCGAACTACTTACTCTAGCTTCCCGGCA
ACAATTAATAGACTGGATGGAGGCGGATAAAGTTGCAGGACCACTTCTGCGCTCGGCCCTTCCGGCTGGC
TGGTTTATTGCTGATAAATCTGGAGCCGGTGAGCGTGGGTCTCGCGGTATCATTGCAGCACTGGGGCCAG
ATGGTAAGCCCTCCCGTATCGTAGTTATCTACACGACGGGGAGTCAGGCAACTATGGATGAACGAAATAG
ACAGATCGCTGAGATAGGTGCCTCACTGATTAAGCATTGGTAACTGTCAGACCAAGTTTACTCATATATA
CTTTAGATTGATTTAAAACTTCATTTTTAATTTAAAAGGATCTAGGTGAAGATCCTTTTTGATAATCTCA
TGACCAAAATCCCTTAACGTGAGTTTTCGTTCCACTGAGCGTCAGACCCCGTAGAAAAGATCAAAGGATC
TTCTTGAGATCCTTTTTTTCTGCGCGTAATCTGCTGCTTGCAAACAAAAAAACCACCGCTACCAGCGGTG
GTTTGTTTGCCGGATCAAGAGCTACCAACTCTTTTTCCGAAGGTAACTGGCTTCAGCAGAGCGCAGATAC
CAAATACTGTTCTTCTAGTGTAGCCGTAGTTAGGCCACCACTTCAAGAACTCTGTAGCACCGCCTACATA
CCTCGCTCTGCTAATCCTGTTACCAGTGGCTGCTGCCAGTGGCGATAAGTCGTGTCTTACCGGGTTGGAC
TCAAGACGATAGTTACCGGATAAGGCGCAGCGGTCGGGCTGAACGGGGGGTTCGTGCACACAGCCCAGCT
TGGAGCGAACGACCTACACCGAACTGAGATACCTACAGCGTGAGCTATGAGAAAGCGCCACGCTTCCCGA
AGGGAGAAAGGCGGACAGGTATCCGGTAAGCGGCAGGGTCGGAACAGGAGAGCGCACGAGGGAGCTTCCA
GGGGGAAACGCCTGGTATCTTTATAGTCCTGTCGGGTTTCGCCACCTCTGACTTGAGCGTCGATTTTTGT
GATGCTCGTCAGGGGGGCGGAGCCTATGGAAAAACGCCAGCAACGCGGCCTTTTTACGGTTCCTGGCCTT
TTGCTGGCCTTTTGCTCACATGTTCTTTCCTGCGTTATCCCCTGATTCTGTGGATAACCGTATTACCGCC
TTTGAGTGAGCTGATACCGCTCGCCGCAGCCGAACGACCGAGCGCAGCGAGTCAGTGAGCGAGGAAGCGG
AAG
