Features (pLannotate 1.2.2; 26 found; start..end, strand, type, name):
     78..1256    -  promoter       EF-1α promoter: strong constitutive promoter for human elongation factor EF-1α
   1263..1329    -  CDS            small t antigen (fragment): SV40 (simian virus 40) small t antigen
   1351..1561    -  promoter       SV40 promoter: SV40 early promoter
   1617..1633    -  protein_bind   lac operator: The lac repressor binds to the lac operator to inhibit transcription in E. coli. This inhibition can be relieved by adding lactose or isopropyl-β-D-thiogalactopyranoside (IPTG). lac repressor encoded by lacI
   1641..1671    -  promoter       lac promoter: promoter for the E. coli lac operon
   1686..1707    -  protein_bind   CAP binding site: CAP binding activates transcription in the presence of cAMP. E. coli catabolite activator protein
   1720..1812    -  CDS            lacI (fragment): lac repressor; lacI; The lac repressor binds to the lac operator to inhibit transcription in E. coli. This inhibition can be relieved by adding lactose or isopropyl-β-D-thiogalactopyranoside (IPTG).
   1995..2583    -  rep_origin     ori: high-copy-number ColE1/pMB1/pBR322/pUC origin of replication
   2754..3614    -  CDS            AmpR: β-lactamase; bla; confers resistance to ampicillin, carbenicillin, and related antibiotics
   3615..3719    -  promoter       AmpR promoter: bla
   3814..3849    +  CDS            rop (fragment): Rop protein, which maintains plasmids at low copy number; rop
   3951..4000    +  misc_feature   bom (fragment): basis of mobility region from pBR322
   4001..4456    -  rep_origin     f1 ori (sequence partly withheld): f1 bacteriophage origin of replication; arrow indicates direction of (+) strand synthesis
   4475..4526    +  misc_feature   bom (fragment): basis of mobility region from pBR322
   4532..4687    -  CDS            lacZα (fragment): LacZα fragment of β-galactosidase; lacZ fragment
   4693..4725    -  protein_bind   lox2272: Cre-mediated recombination occurs in the 8-bp core sequence (GGATACTT). lox2272 sites are compatible with each other, but incompatible with loxP or loxN sites (Lee and Saito, 1988). Cre recombinase
   4726..4747    -  CDS            PuroR (fragment): puromycin N-acetyltransferase; pac from Streptomyces; confers resistance to puromycin
   4751..4872    -  polyA_signal   SV40 poly(A) signal: SV40 polyadenylation signal
   4895..4978    -  CDS            large T antigen (fragment): large T antigen from SV40 (simian virus 40)
   4998..5693    -  CDS            mScarlet-I: mScarlet-I is a basic (constitutively fluorescent) red fluorescent protein published in 2016, derived from synthetic construct. It is reported to be a rapidly-maturing monomer with moderate acid sensitivity.
   5727..5822    -  CDS            Itpka (fragment): IP3KA_MOUSE - Experimental evidence at protein level: Swiss-Prot protein existence level 1. From Mus musculus (Mouse).
   5826..6842    -  intron         chimeric intron: chimera between introns from chicken β-actin and rabbit β-globin
   6843..7116    -  promoter       chicken β-actin promoter: No description available
   7118..7421    -  enhancer       CMV enhancer: human cytomegalovirus immediate early enhancer
   7441..7465    +  CDS            NeoR/KanR (fragment): aminoglycoside phosphotransferase confers resistance to neomycin, kanamycin, and G418 (Geneticin®)
   7466..12      -  protein_bind   loxP (across the origin): Cre-mediated recombination occurs in the 8-bp core sequence (GCATACAT). Cre recombinase
>Addgene plasmid #229778 | Bxb1-GT_CAG-ITPKA-mScarlet-I | addgene full sequence | sequence record 463599 | Addgene NGS Result
ATACGAAGTTATGGATCCGGATGATCCTGACGACGGAGACCGCCGTCGTCGACAAGCCGGCCATGGTGGC
GAATTCCTCACGACACCTGAAATGGAAGAAAAAAACTTTGAACCACTGTCTGAGGCTTGAGAATGAACCA
AGATCCAAACTCAAAAAGGGCAAATTCCAAGGAGAATTACATCAAGTGCCAAGCTGGCCTAACTTCAGTC
TCCACCCACTCAGTGTGGGGAAACTCCATCGCATAAAACCCCTCCCCCCAACCTAAAGACGACGTACTCC
AAAAGCTCGAGAACTAATCGAGGTGCCTGGACGGCGCCCGGTACTCCGTGGAGTCACATGAAGCGACGGC
TGAGGACGGAAAGGCCCTTTTCCTTTGTGTGGGTGACTCACCCGCCCGCTCTCCCGAGCGCCGCGTCCTC
CATTTTGAGCTCCCTGCAGCAGGGCCGGGAAGCGGCCATCTTTCCGCTCACGCAACTGGTGCCGACCGGG
CCAGCCTTGCCGCCCAGGGCGGGGCGATACACGGCGGCGCGAGGCCAGGCACCAGAGCAGGCCGGCCAGC
TTGAGACTACCCCCGTCCGATTCTCGGTGGCCGCGCTCGCAGGCCCCGCCTCGCCGAACATGTGCGCTGG
GACGCACGGGCCCCGTCGCCGCCCGCGGCCCCAAAAACCGAAATACCAGTGTGCAGATCTTGGCCCGCAT
TTACAAGACTATCTTGCCAGAAAAAAAGCGTCGCAGCAGGTCATCAAAAATTTTAAATGGCTAGAGACTT
ATCGAAAGCAGCGAGACAGGCGCGAAGGTGCCACCAGATTCGCACGCGGCGGCCCCAGCGCCCAGGCCAG
GCCTCAACTCAAGCACGAGGCGAAGGGGCTCCTTAAGCGCAAGGCCTCGAACTCTCCCACCCACTTCCAA
CCCGAAGCTCGGGATCAAGAATCACGTACTGCAGCCAGGTGGAAGTAATTCAAGGCACGCAAGGGCCATA
ACCCGTAAAGAGGCCAGGCCCGCGGGAACCACACACGGCACTTACCTGTGTTCTGGCGGCAAACCCGTTG
CGAAAAAGAACGTTCACGGCGACTACTGCACTTATATACGGTTCTCCCCCACCCTCGGGAAAAAGGCGGA
GCCAGTACACGACATCACTTTCCCAGTTTACCCCGCGCCACCTTCTCTAGGCACCGGTTCAATTGCCGAC
CCCTCCCCCCAACTTCTCGGGGACTGTGGGCGATGTGCGCTCTGCCCACTGACGGGCACCGGAGCCAATT
CCCACTCCTTTCAAGACCTAGAAGGTCCATTAGCTGCAAAGATTCCTCTCTGTTTAAAACTTTATCCATC
TTTGCAAAGCTTTTTGCAAAAGCCTAGGCCTCCAAAAAAGCCTCCTCACTACTTCTGGAATAGCTCAGAG
GCCGAGGCGGCCTCGGCCTCTGCATAAATAAAAAAAATTAGTCAGCCATGGGGCGGAGAATGGGCGGAAC
TGGGCGGAGTTAGGGGCGGGATGGGCGGAGTTAGGGGCGGGACTATGGTTGCTGACTAATTGAGATGCAT
GCTTTGCATACTTCTGCCTGCTGGGGAGGGAATTAAGCTTGGCGTAATCATGGTCATAGCTGTTTCCTGT
GTGAAATTGTTATCCGCTCACAATTCCACACAACATACGAGCCGGAAGCATAAAGTGTAAAGCCTGGGGT
GCCTAATGAGTGAGCTAACTCACATTAATTGCGTTGCGCTCACTGCCCGCTTTCCAGTCGGGAAACCTGT
CGTGCCAGCTGCATTAATGAATCGGCCAACGCGCGGGGAGAGGCGGTTTGCGTATTGGGCGCTCTTCCGC
TTCCTCGCTCACTGACTCGCTGCGCTCGGTCGTTCGGCTGCGGCGAGCGGTATCAGCTCACTCAAAGGCG
GTAATACGGTTATCCACAGAATCAGGGGATAACGCAGGAAAGAACATGTGAGCAAAAGGCCAGCAAAAGG
CCAGGAACCGTAAAAAGGCCGCGTTGCTGGCGTTTTTCCATAGGCTCCGCCCCCCTGACGAGCATCACAA
AAATCGACGCTCAAGTCAGAGGTGGCGAAACCCGACAGGACTATAAAGATACCAGGCGTTTCCCCCTGGA
AGCTCCCTCGTGCGCTCTCCTGTTCCGACCCTGCCGCTTACCGGATACCTGTCCGCCTTTCTCCCTTCGG
GAAGCGTGGCGCTTTCTCATAGCTCACGCTGTAGGTATCTCAGTTCGGTGTAGGTCGTTCGCTCCAAGCT
GGGCTGTGTGCACGAACCCCCCGTTCAGCCCGACCGCTGCGCCTTATCCGGTAACTATCGTCTTGAGTCC
AACCCGGTAAGACACGACTTATCGCCACTGGCAGCAGCCACTGGTAACAGGATTAGCAGAGCGAGGTATG
TAGGCGGTGCTACAGAGTTCTTGAAGTGGTGGCCTAACTACGGCTACACTAGAAGAACAGTATTTGGTAT
CTGCGCTCTGCTGAAGCCAGTTACCTTCGGAAAAAGAGTTGGTAGCTCTTGATCCGGCAAACAAACCACC
GCTGGTAGCGGTGGTTTTTTTGTTTGCAAGCAGCAGATTACGCGCAGAAAAAAAGGATCTCAAGAAGATC
CTTTGATCTTTTCTACGGGGTCTGACGCTCAGTGGAACGAAAACTCACGTTAAGGGATTTTGGTCATGAG
ATTATCAAAAAGGATCTTCACCTAGATCCTTTTAAATTAAAAATGAAGTTTTAAATCAATCTAAAGTATA
TATGAGTAAACTTGGTCTGACAGTTACCAATGCTTAATCAGTGAGGCACCTATCTCAGCGATCTGTCTAT
TTCGTTCATCCATAGTTGCCTGACTCCCCGTCGTGTAGATAACTACGATACGGGAGGGCTTACCATCTGG
CCCCAGTGCTGCAATGATACCGCGAGACCCACGCTCACCGGCTCCAGATTTATCAGCAATAAACCAGCCA
GCCGGAAGGGCCGAGCGCAGAAGTGGTCCTGCAACTTTATCCGCCTCCATCCAGTCTATTAATTGTTGCC
GGGAAGCTAGAGTAAGTAGTTCGCCAGTTAATAGTTTGCGCAACGTTGTTGCCATTGCTACAGGCATCGT
GGTGTCACGCTCGTCGTTTGGTATGGCTTCATTCAGCTCCGGTTCCCAACGATCAAGGCGAGTTACATGA
TCCCCCATGTTGTGCAAAAAAGCGGTTAGCTCCTTCGGTCCTCCGATCGTTGTCAGAAGTAAGTTGGCCG
CAGTGTTATCACTCATGGTTATGGCAGCACTGCATAATTCTCTTACTGTCATGCCATCCGTAAGATGCTT
TTCTGTGACTGGTGAGTACTCAACCAAGTCATTCTGAGAATAGTGTATGCGGCGACCGAGTTGCTCTTGC
CCGGCGTCAATACGGGATAATACCGCGCCACATAGCAGAACTTTAAAAGTGCTCATCATTGGAAAACGTT
CTTCGGGGCGAAAACTCTCAAGGATCTTACCGCTGTTGAGATCCAGTTCGATGTAACCCACTCGTGCACC
CAACTGATCTTCAGCATCTTTTACTTTCACCAGCGTTTCTGGGTGAGCAAAAACAGGAAGGCAAAATGCC
GCAAAAAAGGGAATAAGGGCGACACGGAAATGTTGAATACTCATACTCTTCCTTTTTCAATATTATTGAA
GCATTTATCAGGGTTATTGTCTCATGAGCGGATACATATTTGAATGTATTTAGAAAAATAAACAAATAGG
GGTTCCGCGCACATTTCCCCGAAAAGTGCCACCTGACGTCTAAGAAACCATTATTATCATGACATTAACC
TATAAAAATAGGCGTATCACGAGGCCCTTTCGTCTCGCGCGTTTCGGTGATGACGGTGAAAACCTCTGAC
ACATGCAGCTCCCGGAGACGGTCACAGCTTGTCTGTAAGCGGATGCCGGGAGCAGACAAGCCCGTCAGGG
CGCGTCAGCGGGTGTTGGCGGGTGTCGGGGCTGGCTTAACTATGCGGCATCAGAGCAGATTGTACTGAGA
GTGCACCATAAAATTGTAAACGTTAATATTTTGTTAAAATTCGCGTTAAATTTTTGTTAAATCAGCTCAT
TTTTTAACCAATAGACCGAAATCGGCAAAATCCCTTATAAATCAAAAGAATAGCCCGAGATAGAGT
[37 nt withheld, positions 4127-4163]
AAAGAACGTGGACTCCAACGTCAAAGG
[141 nt withheld, positions 4191-4331]
G
[46 nt withheld, positions 4333-4378]
A
[95 nt withheld, positions 4380-4474]
TATGCGGTGTGAAATACCGCACAGATGCGTAAGGAGAAAATACCGCATCAGGCGCCATTCGCCATTCAGG
CTGCGCAACTGTTGGGAAGGGCGATCGGTGCGGGCCTCTTCGCTATTACGCCAGCTGGCGAAAGGGGGAT
GTGCTGCAAGGCGATTAAGTTGGGTAACGCCAGGGTTTTCCCAGTCACGACGTTGTAAAACGACGGCCAG
TGAGCGCTTAACTTCGTATAAAGTCTCCTATACGAAGTTATCGTGAGGAAGAGTTCTTGCAGCGCTTAAG
ATACATTGATGAGTTTGGACAAACCACAACTAGAATGCAGTGAAAAAAATGCTTTATTTGTGAAATTTGT
GATGCTATTGCTTTATTTGTAACCATTATAAGCTGCAATAAACAAGTTAACAACAACAATTGCATTCATT
TTATGTTTCAGGTTCAGGGGGAGGTGTGGGAGGTTTTTTAAAGCAAGTAAAACCTCTACAAATGTGGTAT
GGCTGATTATGATCTAGAGTCGCGGCCGCTTTACTTGTACAGCTCGTCCATGCCGCCGGTGGAGTGGCGG
CCCTCGGAGCGTTCGTACTGTTCCACCACGGTGTAGTCCTCGTTGTGGGAGGTGATGTCCAACTTGCGGT
CGACGTTGTAGGCGCCGGGCATCTGCACGGGCTTCTTGGCCTTGTAGGTGGTCTTGAAGTCCGCCAGGTA
GCGGCCGCCGTCCTTCAGGCGCAGGGCCATCTTAATGTCGCCCTTCAGCACGCCGTCCTCGGGGTACAAC
CGCTCGGTGGACGCTTCCCAGCCCATTGTCTTCTTCTGCATTACGGGGCCGTCAGGAGGGAAGTTGGTGC
CGCGGAGCTTCACCTTGTAGATCAGGGTGCCGTCCTCCAGGGAGGTGTCCTGGGTCACGGTCACGGCGCC
GCCGTCCTCGAAGTTCATCACGCGCTCCCACTTGAAGCCCTCGGGGAAGGACTGCTTATAGTAGTCGGGG
ATGTCGGCGGGGTGCTTGATGAAGGCCCTGGAGCCGTACATGAACTGAGGGGACAGGATGTCCCAGGAGA
AGGGCAGGGGGCCACCCTTGGTCACCTTCAGCTTGGCGGTCTGGGTGCCCTCGTAGGGGCGGCCCTCGCC
CTCGCCCTCGATCTCGAACTCGTGGCCGTTCATGGAGCCCTCCATGTGCACCTTGAACCGCATGAACTCC
TTGATCACTGCCTCGCCCTTGCTCACCATGGTGGCGACCGGTGGATCCGATCCAGATCCGCCCGCTTCGA
AGAGCAGGCGCAGCTCCCCGACGCTCCGGCGCGGAGCCCGCTCCAACCCGGGGCTGCAGGGCCCCGCGCC
CCGTGGTCGCGCCATGCCCATCTGTAGGAAAAAGAAGAAGGCATGAACATGGTTAGCAGAGGCTCTAGAG
CCGCCGGTCACACGCCAGAAGCCGAACCCCGCCCTGCCCCGTCCCCCCCGAAGGCAGCCGTCCCCCCGCG
GACAGCCCCGAGGCTGGAGAGGGAGAAGGGGACGGCGGCGCGGCGACGCACGAAGGCCCTCCCCGCCCAT
TTCCTTCCTGCCGGCGCCGCACCGCTTCGCCCCGCGCCCGCTAGAGGGGGTGCGGCGGCGCCTCCCAGAT
TTCGGCTCCGCACAGATTTGGGACAAAGGAAGTCCCTGCGCCCTCTCGCACGATTACCATAAAAGGCAAT
GGCTGCGGCTCGCCGCGCCTCGACAGCCGCCGGCGCTCCGGGGGCCGCCGCGCCCCTCCCCCGAGCCCTC
CCCGGCCCGAGGCGGCCCCGCCCCGCCCGGCACCCCCACCTGCCGCCACCCCCCGCCCGGCACGGCGAGC
CCCGCGCCACGCCCCGTACGGAGCCCCGCACCCGAAGCCGGGCCGTGCTCAGCAACTCGGGGAGGGGGGT
GCAGGGGGGGTTGCAGCCCGACCGACGCGCCCACACCCCCTGCTCACCCCCCCACGCACACACCCCGCAC
GCAGCCTTTGTTCCCCTCGCAGCCCCCCCCGCACCGCGGGGCACCGCCCCCGGCCGCGCTCCCCTCGCGC
ACACTGCGGAGCGCACAAAGCCCCGCGCCGCGCCCGCAGCGCTCACAGCCGCCGGGCAGCGCGGAGCCGC
ACGCGGCGCTCCCCACGCACACACACACGCACGCACCCCCCGAGCCGCTCCCCCCGCACAAAGGGCCCTC
CCGGAGCCCCTCAAGGCTTTCACGCAGCCACAGAAAAGAAACAAGCCGTCATTAAACCAAGCGCTAATTA
CAGCCCGGAGGAGAAGGGCCGTCCCGCCCGCTCACCTGTGGGAGTAACGCGGTCAGTCAGAGCCGGGGCG
GGCGGCGCGAGGCGGCGGCGGAGCGGGGCACGGGGCGAAGGCAGCGCGCAGCGACTCCCGCCCGCCGCGC
GCTTCGCTTTTTATAGGGCCGCCGCCGCCGCCGCCTCGCCATAAAAGGAAACTTTCGGAGCGCGCCGCTC
TGATTGGCTGCCGCCGCACCTCTCCGCCTCGCCCCGCCCCGCCCCTCGCCCCGCCCCGCCCCGCCTGGCG
CGCGCCCCCCCCCCCCGCCCCCATCGCTGCACAAAATAATTAAAAAATAAATAAATACAAAATTGGGGGT
GGGGAGGGGGGGGAGATGGGGAGAGTGAAGCAGAACGTGGGGCTCACCTCGACCATGGTAATAGCGATGA
CTAATACGTAGATGTACTGCCAAGTAGGAAAGTCCCATAAGGTCATGTACTGGGCATAATGCCAGGCGGG
CCATTTACCGTCATTGACGTCAATAGGGGGCGTACTTGGCATATGATACACTTGATGTACTGCCAAGTGG
GCAGTTTACCGTAAATACTCCACCCATTGACGTCAATGGAAAGTCCCTATTGGCGTTACTATGGGAACAT
ACGTCATTATTGACGTCAATGGGCGGGGGTCGTTGGGCGGTCAGCCAGGCGGGCCATTTACCGTAAGTTA
TGTAACGCGGAACTTAATTAACTAGTCGATGCCTGCTTGCCGAATATCATGATAACTTCGTATAATGTAT
GCT
